Addgene plasmid #14135: pAG304GAL-ccdB
Purpose: (Empty Backbone)
Depositing lab: Susan Lindquist. Depositing organization: Whitehead Institute for Biomedical Research. Publication: A suite of Gateway cloning vectors for high-throughput genetic analysis in Saccharomyces cerevisiae. Alberti S, Gitler AD, Lindquist S. Yeast. 2007 Oct . 24(10):913-9. 10.1002/yea.1502 PubMed 17583893.
Backbone
  Vector backbone: pRS304
  Vector type: Yeast Expression ; Gateway Destination
  Selectable markers: TRP1
Growth in bacteria
  Bacterial resistance: Chloramphenicol and Ampicillin, 25 & 100 μg/mL
  Growth temperature: 37°C
  Growth strain: ccdB Survival
  Growth instructions: DB3.1, ccdB Survival
  Copy number: Unknown
Gene/Insert
  Gene/Insert name: None
  Cloning method: Gateway Cloning
  Sequencing primers: 5′ GAL1
Terms and licenses: Academic/Nonprofit Terms; Industry Terms: Not Available to Industry
Depositor comments: Type of plasmid: integrating. This plasmid contains the Gateway technology from Invitrogen; Invitrogen requires purchasing of Gateway Clonase for carrying out the Gateway recombinational cloning reaction http://www.invitrogen.com Please note that the full plasmid sequence is provided as a reference only, and may not match the exact sequence of the plasmid.
How to cite: pAG304GAL-ccdB was a gift from Susan Lindquist (Addgene plasmid # 14135 ; http://n2t.net/addgene:14135 ; RRID:Addgene_14135)
