[The description below was written by a language model from this plasmid's Addgene catalogue record and the feature table of its GenBank file.]
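Description:
pAG304GAL-ccdB is an empty Gateway destination vector for galactose-inducible expression in Saccharomyces cerevisiae, built on the integrating pRS304 backbone (6667 bp in the reference sequence, which the depositor notes may not match the physical plasmid exactly). The feature table shows no yeast replication origin or centromere, consistent with the depositor's description of an integrating plasmid: it must recombine into the yeast genome to be maintained. Transformants are selected through the TRP1 auxotrophic marker, expressed from its own promoter. In E. coli it replicates from a high-copy ColE1/pUC-type origin and carries AmpR; an f1 origin is also present, along with pBluescript-derived T7 and T3 promoters and standard sequencing primer sites flanking the expression region.

The expression unit consists of the GAL1 promoter, including its Gal4-binding upstream activating sequence, followed by a Gateway cassette and the CYC1 transcription terminator. The cassette is bounded by attR1 and attR2 and contains a chloramphenicol resistance gene (with a lac UV5 promoter upstream) and the ccdB gene, whose product poisons DNA gyrase. Because of ccdB, the unrecombined vector can only be propagated in ccdB-tolerant strains, with chloramphenicol and ampicillin used together to retain the cassette. In an LR recombination reaction with an entry clone, the attR-flanked cassette is replaced by the gene of interest, and loss of ccdB provides counter-selection for correct recombinants in standard E. coli strains. No epitope tag or fluorescent protein is annotated, so inserts would be expressed without a vector-encoded fusion partner. The plasmid belongs to a suite of yeast Gateway vectors designed for high-throughput genetic analysis, here giving stable, integrated, Gal4-regulated expression of a chosen open reading frame.
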