LOCUS       Exported 6667 bp ds-DNA circular SYN 12-MAY-2021
DEFINITION  synthetic circular DNA
ACCESSION   .
VERSION     .
KEYWORDS    pAG304GAL-ccdB
SOURCE      synthetic DNA construct
  ORGANISM  synthetic DNA construct
REFERENCE   1 (bases 1 to 6667)
  TITLE     S cerevisiae Advanced Gateway Destination Vectors
REFERENCE   2 (bases 1 to 6667)
  AUTHORS   .
  TITLE     Direct Submission
  JOURNAL   Exported May 12, 2021 from SnapGene Server 1.1.58
            http://www.snapgene.com
FEATURES             Location/Qualifiers
     source          1..6667
                     /organism="synthetic DNA construct"
                     /mol_type="other DNA"
     primer_bind     complement(29..51)
                     /label=pGEX 3'
                     /note="pGEX vectors, reverse primer"
     primer_bind     151..170
                     /label=pRS-marker
                     /note="pRS vectors, use to sequence yeast selectable
                     marker"
     promoter        185..465
                     /gene="S. cerevisiae TRP1"
                     /label=TRP1 promoter
     CDS             466..1140
                     /codon_start=1
                     /gene="S. cerevisiae TRP1"
                     /product="phosphoribosylanthranilate isomerase, required
                     for tryptophan biosynthesis"
                     /label=TRP1
                     /note="yeast auxotrophic marker"
                     /translation="MSVINFTGSSGPLVKVCGLQSTEAAECALDSDADLLGIICVPNRK
                     RTIDPVIARKISSLVKAYKNSSGTPKYLVGVFRNQPKEDVLALVNDYGIDIVQLHGDES
                     WQEYQEFLGLPVIKRLVFPKDCNILLSAASQKPHSFIPLFDSEAGGTGELLDWNSISDW
                     VGRQESPESLHFMLAGGLTPENVGDALRLNGVIGVDVSGGVETNGVKDSNKIANFVKNA
                     KK"
     rep_origin      complement(1237..1692)
                     /direction=LEFT
                     /label=f1 ori
                     /note="f1 bacteriophage origin of replication; arrow
                     indicates direction of (+) strand synthesis"
     primer_bind     complement(1374..1395)
                     /label=F1ori-F
                     /note="F1 origin, forward primer"
     primer_bind     1586..1605
                     /label=F1ori-R
                     /note="F1 origin, reverse primer"
     primer_bind     1822..1844
                     /label=M13/pUC Forward
                     /note="In lacZ gene"
     primer_bind     1836..1853
                     /label=M13 Forward
                     /note="In lacZ gene. Also called M13-F20 or M13 (-21)
                     Forward"
     primer_bind     1837..1853
                     /label=M13 fwd
                     /note="common sequencing primer, one of multiple similar
                     variants"
     primer_bind     1860..1879
                     /label=T7
                     /note="T7 promoter, forward primer"
     promoter        1860..1878
                     /label=T7 promoter
                     /note="promoter for bacteriophage T7 RNA polymerase"
     promoter        1898..2339
                     /gene="S. cerevisiae GAL1"
                     /label=GAL1 promoter
                     /note="inducible promoter, regulated by Gal4"
     protein_bind    1898..2015
                     /label=UAS
                     /bound_moiety="Gal4"
                     /note="upstream activating sequence mediating
                     Gal4-dependent induction"
     primer_bind     2310..2333
                     /label=GAL1
                     /note="S. cerevisiae GAL1 promoter, forward primer"
     primer_bind     2354..2370
                     /label=SK primer
                     /note="common sequencing primer, one of multiple similar
                     variants"
     primer_bind     2354..2370
                     /label=pBluescriptSK
                     /note="For pBluescript vector"
     protein_bind    2378..2502
                     /gene="mutant version of attR"
                     /label=attR1
                     /bound_moiety="LR Clonase(TM)"
                     /note="recombination site for the Gateway(R) LR reaction"
     promoter        2527..2557
                     /label=lac UV5 promoter
                     /note="E. coli lac promoter with an ""up"" mutation"
     CDS             2611..3270
                     /codon_start=1
                     /gene="cat"
                     /product="chloramphenicol acetyltransferase"
                     /label=CmR
                     /note="confers resistance to chloramphenicol"
                     /translation="MEKKITGYTTVDISQWHRKEHFEAFQSVAQCTYNQTVQLDITAFL
                     KTVKKNKHKFYPAFIHILARLMNAHPEFRMAMKDGELVIWDSVHPCYTVFHEQTETFSS
                     LWSEYHDDFRQFLHIYSQDVACYGENLAYFPKGFIENMFFVSANPWVSFTSFDLNVANM
                     DNFFAPVFTMGKYYTQGDKVLMPLAIQVHHAVCDGFHVGRMLNELQQYCDEWQGGA"
     primer_bind     complement(2677..2696)
                     /label=CAT-R
                     /note="Chloramphenicol resistance gene, reverse primer"
     CDS             3615..3920
                     /codon_start=1
                     /gene="ccdB"
                     /product="CcdB, a bacterial toxin that poisons DNA gyrase"
                     /label=ccdB
                     /note="Plasmids containing the ccdB gene cannot be
                     propagated in standard E. coli strains."
                     /translation="MQFKVYTYKRESRYRLFVDVQSDIIDTPGRRMVIPLASARLLSDK
                     VSRELYPVVHIGDESWRMMTTDMASVPVSVIGEEVADLSHRENDIKNAINLMFWGI"
     primer_bind     3799..3818
                     /label=ccdB-fwd
                     /note="ccdB gene, forward primer"
     protein_bind    complement(3961..4085)
                     /gene="mutant version of attR"
                     /label=attR2
                     /bound_moiety="LR Clonase(TM)"
                     /note="recombination site for the Gateway(R) LR reaction"
     primer_bind     complement(4118..4134)
                     /label=KS primer
                     /note="common sequencing primer, one of multiple similar
                     variants"
     primer_bind     complement(4119..4135)
                     /label=pBluescriptKS
                     /note="For pBluescript vector"
     terminator      4137..4384
                     /gene="S. cerevisiae CYC1"
                     /label=CYC1 terminator
                     /note="transcription terminator for CYC1"
     primer_bind     complement(4153..4171)
                     /label=CYC1
                     /note="CYC1 transcription termination signal, reverse
                     primer"
     promoter        complement(4407..4425)
                     /label=T3 promoter
                     /note="promoter for bacteriophage T3 RNA polymerase"
     primer_bind     complement(4446..4462)
                     /label=M13 rev
                     /note="common sequencing primer, one of multiple similar
                     variants"
     primer_bind     complement(4446..4462)
                     /label=M13 Reverse
                     /note="In lacZ gene. Also called M13-rev"
     primer_bind     complement(4459..4481)
                     /label=M13/pUC Reverse
                     /note="In lacZ gene"
     protein_bind    4470..4486
                     /label=lac operator
                     /bound_moiety="lac repressor encoded by lacI"
                     /note="The lac repressor binds to the lac operator to
                     inhibit transcription in E. coli. This inhibition can be
                     relieved by adding lactose or
                     isopropyl-beta-D-thiogalactopyranoside (IPTG)."
     promoter        complement(4494..4524)
                     /label=lac promoter
                     /note="promoter for the E. coli lac operon"
     primer_bind     complement(4677..4694)
                     /label=L4440
                     /note="L4440 vector, forward primer"
     rep_origin      complement(4848..5436)
                     /direction=LEFT
                     /label=ori
                     /note="high-copy-number ColE1/pMB1/pBR322/pUC origin of
                     replication"
     CDS             complement(5607..6467)
                     /codon_start=1
                     /gene="bla"
                     /product="beta-lactamase"
                     /label=AmpR
                     /note="confers resistance to ampicillin, carbenicillin, and
                     related antibiotics"
                     /translation="MSIQHFRVALIPFFAAFCLPVFAHPETLVKVKDAEDQLGARVGYI
                     ELDLNSGKILESFRPEERFPMMSTFKVLLCGAVLSRIDAGQEQLGRRIHYSQNDLVEYS
                     PVTEKHLTDGMTVRELCSAAITMSDNTAANLLLTTIGGPKELTAFFHNMGDHVTRLDRW
                     EPELNEAIPNDERDTTMPVAMATTLRKLLTGELLTLASRQQLIDWMEADKVAGPLLRSA
                     LPAGWFIADKSGAGERGSRGIIAALGPDGKPSRIVVIYTTGSQATMDERNRQIAEIGAS
                     LIKHW"
     primer_bind     6230..6249
                     /label=Amp-R
                     /note="Ampicillin resistance gene, reverse primer"
     promoter        complement(6468..6572)
                     /gene="bla"
                     /label=AmpR promoter
     primer_bind     6640..6658
                     /label=pBRforEco
                     /note="pBR322 vectors, upsteam of EcoRI site, forward
                     primer"
ORIGIN
        1 tcgcgcgttt cggtgatgac ggtgaaaacc tctgacacat gcagctcccg gagacggtca
       61 cagcttgtct gtaagcggat gccgggagca gacaagcccg tcagggcgcg tcagcgggtg
      121 ttggcgggtg tcggggctgg cttaactatg cggcatcaga gcagattgta ctgagagtgc
      181 accaaacgac attactatat atataatata ggaagcattt aatagacagc atcgtaatat
      241 atgtgtactt tgcagttatg acgccagatg gcagtagtgg aagatattct ttattgaaaa
      301 atagcttgtc accttacgta caatcttgat ccggagcttt tctttttttg ccgattaaga
      361 attaattcgg tcgaaaaaag aaaaggagag ggccaagagg gagggcattg gtgactattg
      421 agcacgtgag tatacgtgat taagcacaca aaggcagctt ggagtatgtc tgttattaat
      481 ttcacaggta gttctggtcc attggtgaaa gtttgcggct tgcagagcac agaggccgca
      541 gaatgtgctc tagattccga tgctgacttg ctgggtatta tatgtgtgcc caatagaaag
      601 agaacaattg acccggttat tgcaaggaaa atttcaagtc ttgtaaaagc atataaaaat
      661 agttcaggca ctccgaaata cttggttggc gtgtttcgta atcaacctaa ggaggatgtt
      721 ttggctctgg tcaatgatta cggcattgat atcgtccaac tgcatggaga tgagtcgtgg
      781 caagaatacc aagagttcct cggtttgcca gttattaaaa gactcgtatt tccaaaagac
      841 tgcaacatac tactcagtgc agcttcacag aaacctcatt cgtttattcc cttgtttgat
      901 tcagaagcag gtgggacagg tgaacttttg gattggaact cgatttctga ctgggttgga
      961 aggcaagaga gccccgaaag cttacatttt atgttagctg gtggactgac gccagaaaat
     1021 gttggtgatg cgcttagatt aaatggcgtt attggtgttg atgtaagcgg aggtgtggag
     1081 acaaatggtg taaaagactc taacaaaata gcaaatttcg tcaaaaatgc taagaaatag
     1141 gttattactg agtagtattt atttaagtat tgtttgtgca cttgcctgcg gtgtgaaata
     1201 ccgcacagat gcgtaaggag aaaataccgc atcaggaaat tgtaaacgtt aatattttgt
     1261 taaaattcgc gttaaatttt tgttaaatca gctcattttt taaccaatag gccgaaatcg
     1321 gcaaaatccc ttataaatca aaagaataga ccgagatagg gttgagtgtt gttccagttt
     1381 ggaacaagag tccactatta aagaacgtgg actccaacgt caaaggnnnn nnnnnnnnnn
     1441 nnnnnnnnnn nnnnnnnnnn nnnnnnnnnn nnnnntnnnn nnnnnnnnnn nnnnnnnnnn
     1501 nnnnnnnnnn nnnnnnnnnn nnnnnnnnnn nnnnnnnnnn nnnnnnnnnn nnnnnnnnnn
     1561 nnnnnnngnn nnnnnnnnnn nnnnnnnnnn nnnnnnnnnn nnnnnnnnnn nnnnnnnnnn
     1621 nnnnnnnnnn nnnnnnnnnn nnnnnnnnnn nnnnnnnnnn nnnnnnnnnn nnnnnnnnnn
     1681 nnnnnnnnnn nncgcgccat tcgccattca ggctgcgcaa ctgttgggaa gggcgatcgg
     1741 tgcgggcctc ttcgctatta cgccagctgg cgaagggggg atgtgctgca aggcgattaa
     1801 gttgggtaac gccagggttt tcccagtcac gacgttgtaa aacgacggcc agtgaattgt
     1861 aatacgactc actatagggc gaattggagc tctagtacgg attagaagcc gccgagcggg
     1921 cgacagccct ccgacggaag actctcctcc gtgcgtcctc gtcttcaccg gtcgcgttcc
     1981 tgaaacgcag atgtgcctcg cgccgcactg ctccgaacaa taaagattct acaatactag
     2041 cttttatggt tatgaagagg aaaaattggc agtaacctgg ccccacaaac cttcaaatta
     2101 acgaatcaaa ttaacaacca taggatgata atgcgattag ttttttagcc ttatttctgg
     2161 ggtaattaat cagcgaagcg atgatttttg atctattaac agatatataa atggaaaagc
     2221 tgcataacca ctttaactaa tactttcaac attttcagtt tgtattactt cttattcaaa
     2281 tgtcataaaa gtatcaacaa aaaattgtta atatacctct atactttaac gtcaaggaga
     2341 aaaaaccccg gattctagaa ctagtggatc ccccatcaca agtttgtaca aaaaagctga
     2401 acgagaaacg taaaatgata taaatatcaa tatattaaat tagattttgc ataaaaaaca
     2461 gactacataa tactgtaaaa cacaacatat ccagtcacta tggcggccgc attaggcacc
     2521 ccaggcttta cactttatgc ttccggctcg tataatgtgt ggattttgag ttaggatccg
     2581 tcgagatttt caggagctaa ggaagctaaa atggagaaaa aaatcactgg atataccacc
     2641 gttgatatat cccaatggca tcgtaaagaa cattttgagg catttcagtc agttgctcaa
     2701 tgtacctata accagaccgt tcagctggat attacggcct ttttaaagac cgtaaagaaa
     2761 aataagcaca agttttatcc ggcctttatt cacattcttg cccgcctgat gaatgctcat
     2821 ccggaattcc gtatggcaat gaaagacggt gagctggtga tatgggatag tgttcaccct
     2881 tgttacaccg ttttccatga gcaaactgaa acgttttcat cgctctggag tgaataccac
     2941 gacgatttcc ggcagtttct acacatatat tcgcaagatg tggcgtgtta cggtgaaaac
     3001 ctggcctatt tccctaaagg gtttattgag aatatgtttt tcgtctcagc caatccctgg
     3061 gtgagtttca ccagttttga tttaaacgtg gccaatatgg acaacttctt cgcccccgtt
     3121 ttcaccatgg gcaaatatta tacgcaaggc gacaaggtgc tgatgccgct ggcgattcag
     3181 gttcatcatg ccgtctgtga tggcttccat gtcggcagaa tgcttaatga attacaacag
     3241 tactgcgatg agtggcaggg cggggcgtaa acgccgcgtg gatccggctt actaaaagcc
     3301 agataacagt atgcgtattt gcgcgctgat ttttgcggta taagaatata tactgatatg
     3361 tatacccgaa gtatgtcaaa aagaggtatg ctatgaagca gcgtattaca gtgacagttg
     3421 acagcgacag ctatcagttg ctcaaggcat atatgatgtc aatatctccg gtctggtaag
     3481 cacaaccatg cagaatgaag cccgtcgtct gcgtgccgaa cgctggaaag cggaaaatca
     3541 ggaagggatg gctgaggtcg cccggtttat tgaaatgaac ggctcttttg ctgacgagaa
     3601 caggggctgg tgaaatgcag tttaaggttt acacctataa aagagagagc cgttatcgtc
     3661 tgtttgtgga tgtacagagt gatattattg acacgcccgg gcgacggatg gtgatccccc
     3721 tggccagtgc acgtctgctg tcagataaag tctcccgtga actttacccg gtggtgcata
     3781 tcggggatga aagctggcgc atgatgacca ccgatatggc cagtgtgccg gtctccgtta
     3841 tcggggaaga agtggctgat ctcagccacc gcgaaaatga catcaaaaac gccattaacc
     3901 tgatgttctg gggaatataa atgtcaggct cccttataca cagccagtct gcaggtcgac
     3961 catagtgact ggatatgttg tgttttacag tattatgtag tctgtttttt atgcaaaatc
     4021 taatttaata tattgatatt tatatcattt tacgtttctc gttcagcttt cttgtacaaa
     4081 gtggtgatgg gctgcaggaa ttcgatatca agcttatcga taccgtcgac ctcgagtcat
     4141 gtaattagtt atgtcacgct tacattcacg ccctcccccc acatccgctc taaccgaaaa
     4201 ggaaggagtt agacaacctg aagtctaggt ccctatttat ttttttatag ttatgttagt
     4261 attaagaacg ttatttatat ttcaaatttt tctttttttt ctgtacagac gcgtgtacgc
     4321 atgtaacatt atactgaaaa ccttgcttga gaaggttttg ggacgctcga aggctttaat
     4381 ttgcggccgg tacccagctt ttgttccctt tagtgagggt taattccgag cttggcgtaa
     4441 tcatggtcat agctgtttcc tgtgtgaaat tgttatccgc tcacaattcc acacaacata
     4501 ggagccggaa gcataaagtg taaagcctgg ggtgcctaat gagtgaggta actcacatta
     4561 attgcgttgc gctcactgcc cgctttccag tcgggaaacc tgtcgtgcca gctgcattaa
     4621 tgaatcggcc aacgcgcggg gagaggcggt ttgcgtattg ggcgctcttc cgcttcctcg
     4681 ctcactgact cgctgcgctc ggtcgttcgg ctgcggcgag cggtatcagc tcactcaaag
     4741 gcggtaatac ggttatccac agaatcaggg gataacgcag gaaagaacat gtgagcaaaa
     4801 ggccagcaaa aggccaggaa ccgtaaaaag gccgcgttgc tggcgttttt ccataggctc
     4861 ggcccccctg acgagcatca caaaaatcga cgctcaagtc agaggtggcg aaacccgaca
     4921 ggactataaa gataccaggc gttcccccct ggaagctccc tcgtgcgctc tcctgttccg
     4981 accctgccgc ttaccggata cctgtccgcc tttctccctt cgggaagcgt ggcgctttct
     5041 caatgctcac gctgtaggta tctcagttcg gtgtaggtcg ttcgctccaa gctgggctgt
     5101 gtgcacgaac cccccgttca gcccgaccgc tgcgccttat ccggtaacta tcgtcttgag
     5161 tccaacccgg taagacacga cttatcgcca ctggcagcag ccactggtaa caggattagc
     5221 agagcgaggt atgtaggcgg tgctacagag ttcttgaagt ggtggcctaa ctacggctac
     5281 actagaagga cagtatttgg tatctgcgct ctgctgaagc cagttacctt cggaaaaaga
     5341 gttggtagct cttgatccgg caaacaaacc accgctggta gcggtggttt ttttgtttgc
     5401 aagcagcaga ttacgcgcag aaaaaaagga tctcaagaag atcctttgat cttttctacg
     5461 gggtctgacg ctcagtggaa cgaaaactca cgttaaggga ttttggtcat gagattatca
     5521 aaaaggatct tcacctagat ccttttaaat taaaaatgaa gttttaaatc aatctaaagt
     5581 atatatgagt aaacttggtc tgacagttac caatgcttaa tcagtgaggc acctatctca
     5641 gcgatctgtc tatttcgttc atccatagtt gcctgactgc ccgtcgtgta gataactacg
     5701 atacgggagg gcttaccatc tggccccagt gctgcaatga taccgcgaga cccacgctca
     5761 ccggctccag atttatcagc aataaaccag ccagccggaa gggccgagcg cagaagtggt
     5821 cctgcaactt tatccgcctc catccagtct attaattgtt gccgggaagc tagagtaagt
     5881 agttcgccag ttaatagttt gcgcaacgtt gttgccattg ctacaggcat cgtggtgtca
     5941 cgctcgtcgt ttggtatggc ttcattcagc tccggttccc aacgatcaag gcgagttaca
     6001 tgatccccca tgttgtgaaa aaaagcggtt agctccttcg gtcctccgat cgttgtcaga
     6061 agtaagttgg ccgcagtgtt atcactcatg gttatggcag cactgcataa ttctcttact
     6121 gtcatgccat ccgtaagatg cttttctgtg actggtgagt actcaaccaa gtcattctga
     6181 gaatagtgta tgcggcgacc gagttgctct tgcccggcgt caatacggga taataccgcg
     6241 ccacatagca gaactttaaa agtgctcatc attggaaaac gttcttcggg gcgaaaactc
     6301 tcaaggatct taccgctgtt gagatccagt tcgatgtaac ccactcgtgc acccaactga
     6361 tcttcagcat cttttacttt caccagcgtt tctgggtgag caaaaacagg aaggcaaaat
     6421 gccgcaaaaa agggaataag ggcgacacgg aaatgttgaa tactcatact cttccttttt
     6481 caatattatt gaagcattta tcagggttat tgtctcatga gcggatacat atttgaatgt
     6541 atttagaaaa ataaacaaat aggggttccg cgcacatttc cccgaaaagt gccacctgac
     6601 gtctaagaaa ccattattat catgacatta acctataaaa ataggcgtat cacgaggccc
     6661 tttcgtc
//
