>Addgene plasmid #14135 | pAG304GAL-ccdB | addgene partial sequence | sequence record 20370 | 14135 with pRS_marker
GAAGCATTTAATAGAACAGCATCGTAATATATGTGTACTTTGCAGTTATGACGCCAGATGGCAGTAGTGG
AAGATATTCTTTATTGAAAAATAGCTTGTCACCTTACGTACAATCTTGATCCGGAGCTTTTCTTTTTTTG
CCGATTAAGAATTAATTCGGTCGAAAAAAGAAAAGGAGAGGGCCAAGAGGGAGGGCATTGGTGACTATTG
AGCACGTGAGTATACGTGATTAAGCACACAAAGGCAGCTTGGAGTATGTCTGTTATTAATTTCACAGGTA
GTTCTGGTCCATTGGTGAAAGTTTGCGGCTTGCAGAGCACAGAGGCCGCAGAATGTGCTCTAGATTCCGA
TGCTGACTTGCTGGGTATTATATGTGTGCCCAATAGAAAGAGAACAATTGACCCGGTTATTGCAAGGAAA
ATTTCAAGTCTTGTAAAAGCATATAAAAATAGTTCAGGCACTCCGAAATACTTGGTTGGCGTGTTTCGTA
ATCAACCTAAGGAGGATGTTTTGGCTCTGGTCAATGATTACGGCATTGATATCGTCCAACTGCATGGAGA
TGAGTCGGGGCAAGAATACCAAGAGTTCCTCGGTTTG
