>Addgene plasmid #14135 | pAG304GAL-ccdB | addgene partial sequence | sequence record 20371 | 14135 with GW5
GCATAAAGTGGTAAAGCCTGGGGGTGCCTAATGCGGCCGCCATAGTGACTGGATATGTTGTGTTTTACAG
TATTATGTAGTCTGTTTTTTATGCAAAATCTAATTTAATATATTGATATTTATATCATTTTACGTTTCTC
GTTCAGCTTTTTTGTACAAACTTGTGATGGGGGATCCACTAGTTCTAGAATCCGGGGTTTTTTCTCCTTG
ACGTTAAAGTATAGAGGTATATTAACAATTTTTTGTTGATACTTTTATTACATTTGAATAAGAAGTAATA
CAAACCGAAAATGTTGAAAGTATTAGTTAAAGTGGTTATGCAGTTTTTGCATTTATATATCTGTTAATAG
ATCAAAAATCATCGCTTCGCTGATTAATTACCCCAGAAATAAGGCTAAAAAACTAATCGCATTATCATCC
TATGGTTGTTAATTTGATTCGTTCATTTGAAGGTTTGTGGGGCCAGGTTACTGCCAATTTTTCCTCTTCA
TAACCATAAAAGCTAGTATTGTAGAATCTTTATTGTTCGGAGCAGTGCGGCGCGAGGCACATCTGCGTTT
CAGGAACCCGACCGGTGAAGACGAGGACGCACGGAGG
