>Addgene plasmid #14135 | pAG304GAL-ccdB | addgene partial sequence | sequence record 20372 | 14135 with GW3
GGGGAAGAGTGGCTGATCTCAGCCACCGCGAAAATGACATCAAAAACGCCATTAACCTGATGTTCTGGGG
AATATAAATGTCAGGCTCCCTTATACACAGCCAGTCTGCAGGTCGACCATAGTGACTGGATATGTTGTGT
TTTACAGTATTATGTAGTCTGTTTTTTATGCAAAATCTAATTTAATATATTGATATTTATATCATTTTAC
GTTTCTCGTTCAGCTTTCTTGTACAAAGTGGTGATGGGCTGCAGGAATTCGATATCAAGCTTATCGATAC
CGTCGACCTCGAGTCATGTAATTAGTTATGTCACGCTTACATTCACGCCCTCCCCCCACATCCGCTCTAA
CCGAAAAGGAAGGAGTTAGACAACCTGAAGTCTAGGTCCCTATTTATTTTTTTATAGTTATGTTAGTATT
AAGAACGTTATTTATATTTCAAATTTTTCTTTTTTTTCTGTACAGACGCGTGTACGCATGTAACATTATA
CTGAAAACCTTGCTTGAGAAGGTTTTGGGACGCTCGAAGGCTTTAATTTGCGGCCGTCGAGGGGGGGCCC
GGTACCAGCTTTTGTTCCCTTTAATGAAGGTTAATTTCAAGCTTGGCGTAATCATGGT
